>Addgene plasmid #243876 | pR6Ko1_Red | addgene full sequence | sequence record 493266 | Addgene NGS Result
GGTCTCAGGAGAGAGACGCCTTTGACGGCTAGCTCAGTCCTAGGTATAGTGCTAGCTCAAAGAGAAAGAG
GGGACAAACTGAATGGTGAGCAAAGGCGAAGCGGTGATTAAAGAATTTATGCGCTTTAAAGTGCATATGG
AAGGCAGCATGAACGGCCATGAATTTGAAATTGAAGGCGAAGGCGAAGGCCGCCCGTATGAAGGCACCCA
GACCGCGAAACTGAAAGTGACCAAAGGCGGCCCGCTGCCGTTTAGCTGGGATATTCTGAGCCCGCAGTTT
ATGTATGGCAGCCGCGCGTTTATTAAACATCCGGCGGATATTCCGGATTATTATAAACAGAGCTTTCCGG
AAGGCTTTAAATGGGAACGCGTGATGAACTTTGAAGATGGCGGCGCGGTGACCGTGACCCAGGATACCAG
CCTGGAAGATGGCACCCTGATTTATAAAGTGAAACTGCGCGGCACCAACTTTCCGCCGGATGGCCCGGTG
ATGCAGAAAAAAACCATGGGCTGGGAAGCGAGCACCGAACGCCTGTATCCGGAAGATGGCGTGCTGAAAG
GCGATATTAAAATGGCGCTGCGCCTGAAAGATGGCGGCCGCTATCTGGCGGATTTTAAAACCACCTATAA
AGCGAAAAAACCGGTGCAGATGCCGGGCGCGTATAACGTGGATCGCAAACTGGATATTACCAGCCATAAC
GAAGATTATACCGTGGTGGAACAGTATGAACGCAGCGAAGGCCGCCATAGCACCGGCGGCATGGATGAAC
TGTATAAATAAGCTTCCAGGCATCAAATAAAACGAAAGGCTCAGTCGAAAGACTGGGCCTTTCGTTTTAT
CTGTTGTTTGTCGGTGAACGCTCTCCGTCTCTCGCTGTCATGAGACCGGATCCTGACTTGTATTCCGCGG
TTCTATAGTGTCACCTAAATAGCTTGGCGTAATTTAGGTCATAGCTGTTTCCTGTCGGACCAAAACGAAA
AAAGGCCCCCCTTTCGGGAGGCCTCTTTTCTGGAATTTGGTACCGAGCAGGCATCAAATAAAACGAAAGG
CTCAGTCGAAAGACTGGGCCTTTCGTTTTATCTGTTGTTTGTCGGTTGAACGCTCTCTGACGTACCGCGG
CCGCGTAGAGGATCTGTTGATCAGCAGTTCAACCTGTTGATAGTACGTACTAAGCTCTCATGTTTCACGT
ACTAAGCTCTCATGTTTAACGTACTAAGCTCTCATGTTTAACGAACTAAACCCTCATGGCTAACGTACTA
AGCTCTCATGGCTAACGTACTAAGCTCTCATGTTTCACGTACTAAGCTCTCATGTTTGAACAATAAAATT
AATATAAATCAGCAACTTAAATAGCCTCTAAGGTTTTAAGTTTTATAAGAAAAAAAAGAATATATAAGGC
TTTTAAAGCTTTTAAGGTTTAACGGTTGTGGACAACAAGCCAGGGATGTAACGCACTGAGAAGCCCTTAG
AGCCTCTCAAAGCAATTTTGAGTGACACAGGAACACTTAACGGCTGACATGTGATCATGTTTGACAGCTT
ATCATCGAATTTCTGCCATTCATCCGCTTATTATCACTTATTCAGGCGTAGCAACCAGGCGTTTAAGGGC
ACCAATAACTGCCTTAAAAAAATTACGCCCCGCCCTGCCACTCGTCGCAATACTGTTGTAATTCATTAAG
CATTCTGCCGACATGGAAGCCATCACAAACGGCATGATGAACCTGAATCGCCAGCGGCATCAGCACCTTG
TCGCCTTGCGTATAGTATTTGCCCATCGTGAAAACGGGGGCGAAGAAGTTGTCCATATTGGCCACGTTTA
AATCAAAACTGGTGAAACTCACCCAGGGATTGGCTGACACGAAAAACATATTCTCAATAAACCCTTTAGG
GAAATAGGCCAGGTTTTCACCGTAACACGCCACATCTTGCGAATATATGTGTAGAAACTGCCGGAAATCG
TCGTGGTATTCACTCCAGAGGCTTGAAAACGTTTCAGTTTGCTCATGGAAAACGGTGTAACAAGGGTGAA
CACTATCCCATATCACCAGCTCACCGTCTTTCATTGCCATACGAAATTCCGGATGAGCATTCATCAGGCG
GGCAAGAATGTGAATAAAGGCCGGATAAAACTTGTGCTTATTTTTCTTTACGGTCTTTAAAAAGGCCGTA
ATATCCAGTTGAACGGTCTGGTTATAGGTACATTGAGCAACTGACTGAAATGCCTCAAAATGTTCTTTAC
GATGCCATTGGGATATATCAACGGTGGTATATCCAGTGATTTTTTTCTCCATTTTAGCTTCCTTAGCTCC
TGAAAATCTCGATAACTCAAAAAATACGCCCGGTAGTGATCTTATTTCATTATGGTGAAAGTTGGAACCT
CTTACGTGCCGATCATAACATTGTAGAAACGCAAAAAGGCCATCCGTCAGGATGGCCTTCTGCTTAATTT
GATGCCTGGCAGTTTATGGCGGGCGTCCTGCCCGCCACCCTTTCAGCCAAAAAACTTAAGACCGCCGGTC
TTGTCCACTACCTTGCAGTAATGCGGTGGACAGGATCGGCGGTTTTCTTTTCTCTTCTCAATGTAAAACG
ACGGCCAGTGAATTGTAATACGACTCACTATAGGGTTCGGATCC
Features (pLannotate 1.2.2; 12 found; start..end, strand, type, name):
     22..48      +  promoter       J23119(SpeI) promoter (fragment): bacterial promoter (Registry of Standard Biological Parts BBa J23119) modified to end with an SpeI site
     83..778     +  CDS            mScarlet-I: mScarlet-I is a basic (constitutively fluorescent) red fluorescent protein published in 2016, derived from synthetic construct. It is reported to be a rapidly-maturing monomer with moderate acid sensitivity.
    794..865     +  terminator     rrnB T1 terminator: transcription terminator T1 from the E. coli rrnB gene
    912..930     -  promoter       SP6 promoter: promoter for bacteriophage SP6 RNA polymerase
   1035..1081    +  terminator     rrnB T1 terminator: transcription terminator T1 from the E. coli rrnB gene
   1163..1519    +  rep_origin     R6K γ ori: γ replication origin from E. coli plasmid R6K; requires the R6K initiator protein pi for replication
   1531..1548    +  promoter       tet promoter (fragment): E. coli promoter for tetracycline efflux protein gene
   1636..2292    -  CDS            cat: CAT_ECOLX - Experimental evidence at protein level: Swiss-Prot protein existence level 1. This enzyme is an effector of chloramphenicol resistance in bacteria. From Escherichia coli. This protein is used as a marker in many commonly used cloning vectors, such as pACYC184.
   2293..2395    -  promoter       cat promoter: promoter of the E. coli cat gene encoding chloramphenicol acetyltransferase
   2414..2441    -  terminator     rrnB T2 terminator: transcription terminator T2 from the E. coli rrnB gene
   2582..2603    -  CDS            lacZα (fragment): LacZα fragment of β-galactosidase; lacZ fragment
   2606..2624    +  promoter       T7 promoter: promoter for bacteriophage T7 RNA polymerase
