[The description below was written by a language model from this plasmid's Addgene catalogue record and pLannotate feature annotations shown in this document.]
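Description:
pR6Ko1_Red is a small (about 2.6 kb) bacterial cloning vector from a GoldenBraid2.0 toolkit adapted for E. coli and related enteric bacteria. It is built on a pR6K backbone, so replication depends on the R6K γ origin, which fires only when the R6K initiator protein pi is supplied in trans. The plasmid must therefore be propagated in a pir-expressing host such as the Pir1 strain listed in the record, where it is maintained at high copy, and it will not replicate in ordinary pir-negative strains. Selection is by chloramphenicol, conferred by a cat gene driven by its native cat promoter.

The insert is an 847 bp synthetic cassette encoding mScarlet-I, a rapidly maturing monomeric red fluorescent protein. It is preceded by a fragment of the strong constitutive J23119 bacterial promoter and followed by an rrnB T1 terminator. The "Red" name and the Golden Gate cloning method suggest that this cassette occupies the cloning site as a visual dropout marker. Under that reading, colonies carrying the uncut vector would be red, while those in which an assembled part or transcriptional unit has replaced the cassette would be colourless. The record does not spell this out, and it does not annotate the type IIS restriction sites or state which GoldenBraid level the vector belongs to. Additional rrnB T1 and T2 terminators insulate the cloning region from the origin and the resistance marker. Flanking T7 and SP6 promoters, a short lacZα remnant and a tet promoter fragment appear to be carried over from parental vectors. The conditional origin makes this type of backbone suited to assembling DNA in a pir host for delivery into strains where the plasmid cannot persist.
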