Addgene plasmid #243876: pR6Ko1_Red
Purpose: GoldenBraid2.0 Cloning vector.
Depositing lab: Christophe Herman. Depositing organization: Baylor College of Medicine. Publication: GoldenBraid2.0 E. coli: a comprehensive and characterized toolkit for enterics. Cooke MB, Welch KT, Ramirez LD, Wen AX, Marciano DC, Herman C. Synth Biol (Oxf). 2025 Aug 14;10(1):ysaf015. doi: 10.1093/synbio/ysaf015. eCollection 2025. PubMed 40927394.
Backbone
  Vector backbone: pR6K
  Vector type: Bacterial Expression
Growth in bacteria
  Bacterial resistance: Chloramphenicol, 25 μg/mL
  Growth temperature: 37°C
  Growth strain: Pir1
  Copy number: High Copy
Gene/Insert
  Gene/Insert name: mScarlet-I
  Species: Synthetic
  Insert size (bp): 847
  Cloning method: Golden Gate
Terms and licenses: Academic/Nonprofit Terms; Industry Terms: Not Available to Industry
How to cite: pR6Ko1_Red was a gift from Christophe Herman (Addgene plasmid # 243876 ; http://n2t.net/addgene:243876 ; RRID:Addgene_243876)
